>Addgene plasmid #200028 | pLJM1-zeo-ORF29 | addgene full sequence | sequence record 391733 | Addgene NGS Result
TATGCCAAGTACGCCCCCTATTGACGTCAATGACGGTAAATGGCCCGCCTGGCATTATGCCCAGTACATG
ACCTTATGGGACTTTCCTACTTGGCAGTACATCTACGTATTAGTCATCGCTATTACCATGGTGATGCGGT
TTTGGCAGTACATCAATGGGCGTGGATAGCGGTTTGACTCACGGGGATTTCCAAGTCTCCACCCCATTGA
CGTCAATGGGAGTTTGTTTTGGCACCAAAATCAACGGGACTTTCCAAAATGTCGTAACAACTCCGCCCCA
TTGACGCAAATGGGCGGTAGGCGTGTACGGTGGGAGGTCTATATAAGCAGAGCTGGTTTAGTGAACCGTC
AGATCCGCTAGCGCTACCGGTATGCTGCTCAGCCGTCACAGGGAGCGCCTTGCCGCCAACCTGCAGGAGA
CCGCCAAAGACGCCGGAGAGAGGTGGGAACTGAGTGCCCCGACATTCACGCGACACTGTCCCAAAACGGC
ACGGATGGCGCACCCTTTTATTGGCGTGGTGCACAGAATAAACTCATACAGTTCGGTCCTGGAAACATAC
TGCACACGGCACCATCCCGCCACGCCCACGTCAGCAAATCCCGACGTGGGAACCCCCAGACCGTCCGAGG
ACAACGTCCCCGCAAAGCCGCGCCTATTGGAGTCCCTATCAACATACTTGCAGATGCGGTGTGTGCGCGA
GGACGCGCACGTCTCCACGGCCGATCAACTGGTCGAGTACCAGGCGGCCAGAAAAACACACGACTCCCTG
CACGCCTGCTCTGTCTACCGCGAACTTCAGGCTTTTCTGGTTAACCTTTCGTCCTTTCTGAACGGCTGTT
ACGTTCCCGGGGTGCACTGGCTGGAGCCCTTCCAACAGCAGCTAGTAATGCACACTTTTTTCTTTTTGGT
TTCAATCAAGGCCCCACAAAAGACGCACCAGTTGTTTGGATTGTTTAAGCAGTACTTCGGTTTATTTGAA
ACTCCAAACAGTGTTTTACAGACGTTTAAGCAAAAGGCAAGCGTATTCCTAATACCAAGGAGACACGGAA
AGACATGGATAGTGGTGGCGATCATCAGCATGCTACTGGCATCCGTAGAGAACATTAACATTGGGTACGT
AGCCCACCAAAAGCACGTAGCCAACTCCGTGTTCGCGGAAATCATAAAGACGCTTTGTCGGTGGTTCCCC
CCCAAAAATTTAAACATCAAGAAGGAGAACGGAACCATAATCTACACGCGACCCGGAGGACGGTCCAGCT
CGCTGATGTGCGCAACATGCTTCAATAAGAACAGCATTCGGGGACAGACCTTTAACCTGCTCTACGTAGA
CGAGGCGAATTTTATTAAAAAGGATGCACTGCCGGCTATTCTGGGTTTCATGCTTCAGAAAGACGCCAAG
CTGATATTTATATCATCCGTGAACTCGTCAGACCGCTCCACGAGTTTCCTGCTTAACCTCAGGAACGCCC
AGGAAAAGATGCTGAATGTGGTCAGTTACGTGTGTGCGGACCACCGCGAAGATTTCCACCTGCAAGACGC
ACTAGTGTCCTGTCCTTGTTACAGACTGCACATTCCGACGTACATCACCATCGACGAATCCATCAAAACC
ACCACCAACCTCTTTATGGAGGGGGCATTCGACACCGAACTAATGGGCGAGGGAGCAGCGTCGTCAAATG
CTACGCTTTACCGCGTGGTGGGTGACGCAGCGCTGACACAGTTTGACATGTGTCGGGTAGACACCACCGC
CCAGCAGGTTCAGAAGTGCCTTGGAAAACAGCTGTTTGTTTACATCGACCCCGCGTATACGAACAACACG
GAGGCGTCCGGTACTGGCGTGGGCGCCGTTGTCACGAGTACTCAGACTCCCACCAGAAGCCTCATATTGG
GCATGGAGCATTTCTTCCTGCGCGACCTCACTGGCGCAGCTGCTTACGAGATAGCGTCCTGCGCATGCAC
GATGATTAAGGCGATCGCTGTGCTCCACCCCACAATTGAGCGCGTGAACGCGGCGGTCGAAGGCAACAGC
AGCCAAGATTCTGGGGTGGCTATTGCAACCGTCCTTAACGAAATATGCCCGCTCCCCATACATTTTCTAC
ACTATACTGACAAGAGCAGCGCCCTGCAGTGGCCAATTTACATGCTGGGAGGCGAGAAATCCTCCGCGTT
TGAGACATTCATCTACGCTCTGAACTCCGGCACCCTGAGCGCCAGCCAGACGGTGGTGTCCAACACCATC
AAAATATCATTTGACCCGGTGACCTACCTGGTAGAACAGGTCCGCGCGATCAAGTGCGTCCCGCTTAGGG
ATGGAGGGCAGTCATACAGCGCCAAGCAAAAGCACATGTCGGACGACTTACTTGTGGCAGTTGTCATGGC
CCATTTTATGGCTACCGATGATAGACACATGTACAAGCCCATATCCCCACAATAAAATTCTCGACCTCGA
GACAAATGGCAGTATTCATCCACAATTTTAAAAGAAAAGGGGGGATTGGGGGGTACAGTGCAGGGGAAAG
AATAGTAGACATAATAGCAACAGACATACAAACTAAAGAATTACAAAAACAAATTACAAAAATTCAAAAT
TTTCGGGTTTATTACAGGGACAGCAGAGATCCACTTTGGCCGCGGCTCGAGGGGGTTGGGGTTGCGCCTT
TTCCAAGGCAGCCCTGGGTTTGCGCAGGGACGCGGCTGCTCTGGGCGTGGTTCCGGGAAACGCAGCGGCG
CCGACCCTGGGTCTCGCACATTCTTCACGTCCGTTCGCAGCGTCACCCGGATCTTCGCCGCTACCCTTGT
GGGCCCCCCGGCGACGCTTCCTGCTCCGCCCCTAAGTCGGGAAGGTTCCTTGCGGTTCGCGGCGTGCCGG
ACGTGACAAACGGAAGCCGCACGTCTCACTAGTACCCTCGCAGACGGACAGCGCCAGGGAGCAATGGCAG
CGCGCCGACCGCGATGGGCTGTGGCCAATAGCGGCTGCTCAGCAGGGCGCGCCGAGAGCAGCGGCCGGGA
AGGGGCGGTGCGGGAGGCGGGGTGTGGGGCGGTAGTGTGGGCCCTGTTCCTGCCCGCGCGGTGTTCCGCA
TTCTGCAAGCCTCCGGAGCGCACGTCGGCAGTCGGCTCCCTCGTTGACCGAATCACCGACCTCTCTCCCC
AGGGGGATCCATGGCCAAGTTGACCAGTGCCGTTCCGGTGCTCACCGCGCGCGACGTCGCCGGAGCGGTC
GAGTTCTGGACCGACCGGCTCGGGTTCTCCCGGGACTTCGTGGAGGACGACTTCGCCGGTGTGGTCCGGG
ACGACGTGACCCTGTTCATCAGCGCGGTCCAGGACCAGGTGGTGCCGGACAACACCCTGGCCTGGGTGTG
GGTGCGCGGCCTGGACGAGCTGTACGCCGAGTGGTCGGAGGTCGTGTCCACGAACTTCCGGGACGCCTCC
GGGCCGGCCATGACCGAGATCGGCGAGCAGCCGTGGGGGCGGGAGTTCGCCCTGCGCGACCCGGCCGGCA
ACTGCGTGCACTTCGTGGCCGAGGAGCAGGACTGAGGTACCTTTAAGACCAATGACTTACAAGGCAGCTG
TAGATCTTAGCCACTTTTTAAAAGAAAAGGGGGGACTGGAAGGGCTAATTCACTCCCAACGAAGACAAGA
TCTGCTTTTTGCTTGTACTGGGTCTCTCTGGTTAGACCAGATCTGAGCCTGGGAGCTCTCTGGCTAACTA
GGGAACCCACTGCTTAAGCCTCAATAAAGCTTGCCTTGAGTGCTTCAAGTAGTGTGTGCCCGTCTGTTGT
GTGACTCTGGTAACTAGAGATCCCTCAGACCCTTTTAGTCAGTGTGGAAAATCTCTAGCAGTAGTAGTTC
ATGTCATCTTATTATTCAGTATTTATAACTTGCAAAGAAATGAATATCAGAGAGTGAGAGGAACTTGTTT
ATTGCAGCTTATAATGGTTACAAATAAAGCAATAGCATCACAAATTTCACAAATAAAGCATTTTTTTCAC
TGCATTCTAGTTGTGGTTTGTCCAAACTCATCAATGTATCTTATCATGTCTGGCTCTAGCTATCCCGCCC
CTAACTCCGCCCATCCCGCCCCTAACTCCGCCCAGTTCCGCCCATTCTCCGCCCCATGGCTGACTAATTT
TTTTTATTTATGCAGAGGCCGAGGCCGCCTCGGCCTCTGAGCTATTCCAGAAGTAGTGAGGAGGCTTTTT
TGGAGGCCTAGGGACGTACCCAATTCGCCCTATAGTGAGTCGTATTACGCGCGCTCACTGGCCGTCGTTT
TACAACGTCGTGACTGGGAAAACCCTGGCGTTACCCAACTTAATCGCCTTGCAGCACATCCCCCTTTCGC
CAGCTGGCGTAATAGCGAAGAGGCCCGCACCGATCGCCCTTCCCAACAGTTGCGCAGCCTGAATGGCGAA
TGGG
[124 nt withheld, positions 4415-4538]
C
[91 nt withheld, positions 4540-4630]
A
[49 nt withheld, positions 4632-4680]
CCTTTGACGTTGGAGTCCACGTTCTTT
[37 nt withheld, positions 4708-4744]
ACCCTATCTCGGTCTATTCTTTTGATTTATAAGGGATTTTGCCGATTTCGGCCTATTGGTTAAAAAATGA
GCTGATTTAACAAAAATTTAACGCGAATTTTAACAAAATATTAACGCTTACAATTTAGGTGGCACTTTTC
GGGGAAATGTGCGCGGAACCCCTATTTGTTTATTTTTCTAAATACATTCAAATATGTATCCGCTCATGAG
ACAATAACCCTGATAAATGCTTCAATAATATTGAAAAAGGAAGAGTATGAGTATTCAACATTTCCGTGTC
GCCCTTATTCCCTTTTTTGCGGCATTTTGCCTTCCTGTTTTTGCTCACCCAGAAACGCTGGTGAAAGTAA
AAGATGCTGAAGATCAGTTGGGTGCACGAGTGGGTTACATCGAACTGGATCTCAACAGCGGTAAGATCCT
TGAGAGTTTTCGCCCCGAAGAACGTTTTCCAATGATGAGCACTTTTAAAGTTCTGCTATGTGGCGCGGTA
TTATCCCGTATTGACGCCGGGCAAGAGCAACTCGGTCGCCGCATACACTATTCTCAGAATGACTTGGTTG
AGTACTCACCAGTCACAGAAAAGCATCTTACGGATGGCATGACAGTAAGAGAATTATGCAGTGCTGCCAT
AACCATGAGTGATAACACTGCGGCCAACTTACTTCTGACAACGATCGGAGGACCGAAGGAGCTAACCGCT
TTTTTGCACAACATGGGGGATCATGTAACTCGCCTTGATCGTTGGGAACCGGAGCTGAATGAAGCCATAC
CAAACGACGAGCGTGACACCACGATGCCTGTAGCAATGGCAACAACGTTGCGCAAACTATTAACTGGCGA
ACTACTTACTCTAGCTTCCCGGCAACAATTAATAGACTGGATGGAGGCGGATAAAGTTGCAGGACCACTT
CTGCGCTCGGCCCTTCCGGCTGGCTGGTTTATTGCTGATAAATCTGGAGCCGGTGAGCGTGGGTCTCGCG
GTATCATTGCAGCACTGGGGCCAGATGGTAAGCCCTCCCGTATCGTAGTTATCTACACGACGGGGAGTCA
GGCAACTATGGATGAACGAAATAGACAGATCGCTGAGATAGGTGCCTCACTGATTAAGCATTGGTAACTG
TCAGACCAAGTTTACTCATATATACTTTAGATTGATTTAAAACTTCATTTTTAATTTAAAAGGATCTAGG
TGAAGATCCTTTTTGATAATCTCATGACCAAAATCCCTTAACGTGAGTTTTCGTTCCACTGAGCGTCAGA
CCCCGTAGAAAAGATCAAAGGATCTTCTTGAGATCCTTTTTTTCTGCGCGTAATCTGCTGCTTGCAAACA
AAAAAACCACCGCTACCAGCGGTGGTTTGTTTGCCGGATCAAGAGCTACCAACTCTTTTTCCGAAGGTAA
CTGGCTTCAGCAGAGCGCAGATACCAAATACTGTTCTTCTAGTGTAGCCGTAGTTAGGCCACCACTTCAA
GAACTCTGTAGCACCGCCTACATACCTCGCTCTGCTAATCCTGTTACCAGTGGCTGCTGCCAGTGGCGAT
AAGTCGTGTCTTACCGGGTTGGACTCAAGACGATAGTTACCGGATAAGGCGCAGCGGTCGGGCTGAACGG
GGGGTTCGTGCACACAGCCCAGCTTGGAGCGAACGACCTACACCGAACTGAGATACCTACAGCGTGAGCT
ATGAGAAAGCGCCACGCTTCCCGAAGGGAGAAAGGCGGACAGGTATCCGGTAAGCGGCAGGGTCGGAACA
GGAGAGCGCACGAGGGAGCTTCCAGGGGGAAACGCCTGGTATCTTTATAGTCCTGTCGGGTTTCGCCACC
TCTGACTTGAGCGTCGATTTTTGTGATGCTCGTCAGGGGGGCGGAGCCTATGGAAAAACGCCAGCAACGC
GGCCTTTTTACGGTTCCTGGCCTTTTGCTGGCCTTTTGCTCACATGTTCTTTCCTGCGTTATCCCCTGAT
TCTGTGGATAACCGTATTACCGCCTTTGAGTGAGCTGATACCGCTCGCCGCAGCCGAACGACCGAGCGCA
GCGAGTCAGTGAGCGAGGAAGCGGAAGAGCGCCCAATACGCAAACCGCCTCTCCCCGCGCGTTGGCCGAT
TCATTAATGCAGCTGGCACGACAGGTTTCCCGACTGGAAAGCGGGCAGTGAGCGCAACGCAATTAATGTG
AGTTAGCTCACTCATTAGGCACCCCAGGCTTTACACTTTATGCTTCCGGCTCGTATGTTGTGTGGAATTG
TGAGCGGATAACAATTTCACACAGGAAACAGCTATGACCATGATTACGCCAAGCGCGCAATTAACCCTCA
CTAAAGGGAACAAAAGCTGGAGCTGCAAGCTTAATGTAGTCTTATGCAATACTCTTGTAGTCTTGCAACA
TGGTAACGATGAGTTAGCAACATGCCTTACAAGGAGAGAAAAAGCACCGTGCATGCCGATTGGTGGAAGT
AAGGTGGTACGATCGTGCCTTATTAGGAAGGCAACAGACGGGTCTGACATGGATTGGACGAACCACTGAA
TTGCCGCATTGCAGAGATATTGTATTTAAGTGCCTAGCTCGATACATAAACGGGTCTCTCTGGTTAGACC
AGATCTGAGCCTGGGAGCTCTCTGGCTAACTAGGGAACCCACTGCTTAAGCCTCAATAAAGCTTGCCTTG
AGTGCTTCAAGTAGTGTGTGCCCGTCTGTTGTGTGACTCTGGTAACTAGAGATCCCTCAGACCCTTTTAG
TCAGTGTGGAAAATCTCTAGCAGTGGCGCCCGAACAGGGACTTGAAAGCGAAAGGGAAACCAGAGGAGCT
CTCTCGACGCAGGACTCGGCTTGCTGAAGCGCGCACGGCAAGAGGCGAGGGGCGGCGACTGGTGAGTACG
CCAAAAATTTTGACTAGCGGAGGCTAGAAGGAGAGAGATGGGTGCGAGAGCGTCAGTATTAAGCGGGGGA
GAATTAGATCGCGATGGGAAAAAATTCGGTTAAGGCCAGGGGGAAAGAAAAAATATAAATTAAAACATAT
AGTATGGGCAAGCAGGGAGCTAGAACGATTCGCAGTTAATCCTGGCCTGTTAGAAACATCAGAAGGCTGT
AGACAAATACTGGGACAGCTACAACCATCCCTTCAGACAGGATCAGAAGAACTTAGATCATTATATAATA
CAGTAGCAACCCTCTATTGTGTGCATCAAAGGATAGAGATAAAAGACACCAAGGAAGCTTTAGACAAGAT
AGAGGAAGAGCAAAACAAAAGTAAGACCACCGCACAGCAAGCGGCCGCTGATCTTCAGACCTGGAGGAGG
AGATATGAGGGACAATTGGAGAAGTGAATTATATAAATATAAAGTAGTAAAAATTGAACCATTAGGAGTA
GCACCCACCAAGGCAAAGAGAAGAGTGGTGCAGAGAGAAAAAAGAGCAGTGGGAATAGGAGCTTTGTTCC
TTGGGTTCTTGGGAGCAGCAGGAAGCACTATGGGCGCAGCGTCAATGACGCTGACGGTACAGGCCAGACA
ATTATTGTCTGGTATAGTGCAGCAGCAGAACAATTTGCTGAGGGCTATTGAGGCGCAACAGCATCTGTTG
CAACTCACAGTCTGGGGCATCAAGCAGCTCCAGGCAAGAATCCTGGCTGTGGAAAGATACCTAAAGGATC
AACAGCTCCTGGGGATTTGGGGTTGCTCTGGAAAACTCATTTGCACCACTGCTGTGCCTTGGAATGCTAG
TTGGAGTAATAAATCTCTGGAACAGATTTGGAATCACACGACCTGGATGGAGTGGGACAGAGAAATTAAC
AATTACACAAGCTTAATACACTCCTTAATTGAAGAATCGCAAAACCAGCAAGAAAAGAATGAACAAGAAT
TATTGGAATTAGATAAATGGGCAAGTTTGTGGAATTGGTTTAACATAACAAATTGGCTGTGGTATATAAA
ATTATTCATAATGATAGTAGGAGGCTTGGTAGGTTTAAGAATAGTTTTTGCTGTACTTTCTATAGTGAAT
AGAGTTAGGCAGGGATATTCACCATTATCGTTTCAGACCCACCTCCCAACCCCGAGGGGACCCGACAGGC
CCGAAGGAATAGAAGAAGAAGGTGGAGAGAGAGACAGAGACAGATCCATTCGATTAGTGAACGGATCTCG
ACGGTATCGATCACGAGACTAGCCTCGAGCGGCCGCCCCCTTCACCGAGGGCCTATTTCCCATGATTCCT
TCATATTTGCATATACGATACAAGGCTGTTAGAGAGATAATTGGAATTAATTTGACTGTAAACACAAAGA
TATTAGTACAAAATACGTGACGTAGAAAGTAATAATTTCTTGGGTAGTTTGCAGTTTTAAAATTATGTTT
TAAAATGGACTATCA
Features (pLannotate 1.2.2; 28 found; start..end, strand, type, name):
    131..334     +  promoter       CMV promoter: human cytomegalovirus (CMV) immediate early promoter
    372..2432    +  CDS            TRM3: TRM3_HHV8P - Protein inferred from homology: Swiss-Prot protein existence level 3. Component of the molecular motor that translocates viral genomic DNA in empty capsid during DNA packaging. Forms a tripartite terminase complex together with TRM1 and TRM2 in the host cytoplasm. Once the complex reaches the host nucleus, it interacts with the capsid portal vertex. This portal forms a ring in which genomic DNA is translocated into the capsid. TRM3 carries an RNase H-like nuclease activity that plays an important role for the cleavage of concatemeric viral DNA into unit length genomes. From Human
   2476..2593    +  misc_feature   cPPT/CTS: central polypurine tract and central termination sequence of HIV-1
   2642..3152    +  promoter       hPGK promoter: human phosphoglycerate kinase 1 promoter
   3161..3535    +  CDS            BleoR: antibiotic-binding protein; Sh ble from Streptoalloteichus hindustanus; confers resistance to bleomycin, phleomycin, and Zeocin™
   3528..3605    +  CDS            nef (fragment): NEF_HV1Z2 - Experimental evidence at protein level: Swiss-Prot protein existence level 1. Extracellular Nef protein targets CD4(+) T-lymphocytes for apoptosis by interacting with CXCR4 surface receptors. From Human immunodeficiency virus type 1 group M subtype D (isolate Z2/CDC-Z34) (HIV-1).
   3607..3840    +  LTR            3' LTR (ΔU3): self-inactivating 3' long terminal repeat (LTR) from HIV-1
   3912..4033    +  polyA_signal   SV40 poly(A) signal: SV40 polyadenylation signal
   4073..4208    +  rep_origin     SV40 ori: SV40 origin of replication
   4229..4247    -  promoter       T7 promoter: promoter for bacteriophage T7 RNA polymerase
   4255..4410    +  CDS            lacZα (fragment): LacZα fragment of β-galactosidase; lacZ fragment
   4415..4843    +  rep_origin     f1 ori (sequence partly withheld): f1 bacteriophage origin of replication; arrow indicates direction of (+) strand synthesis
   4896..5000    +  promoter       AmpR promoter: bla
   5001..5861    +  CDS            AmpR: β-lactamase; bla; confers resistance to ampicillin, carbenicillin, and related antibiotics
   6032..6620    +  rep_origin     ori: high-copy-number ColE1/pMB1/pBR322/pUC origin of replication
   6803..6895    +  CDS            lacI (fragment): lac repressor; lacI; The lac repressor binds to the lac operator to inhibit transcription in E. coli. This inhibition can be relieved by adding lactose or isopropyl-β-D-thiogalactopyranoside (IPTG).
   6908..6929    +  protein_bind   CAP binding site: CAP binding activates transcription in the presence of cAMP. E. coli catabolite activator protein
   6944..6974    +  promoter       lac promoter: promoter for the E. coli lac operon
   6982..6998    +  protein_bind   lac operator: The lac repressor binds to the lac operator to inhibit transcription in E. coli. This inhibition can be relieved by adding lactose or isopropyl-β-D-thiogalactopyranoside (IPTG). lac repressor encoded by lacI
   7043..7061    +  promoter       T3 promoter: promoter for bacteriophage T3 RNA polymerase
   7089..7315    +  promoter       RSV promoter: Rous sarcoma virus enhancer/promoter
   7316..7496    +  LTR            5' LTR (truncated): truncated 5' long terminal repeat (LTR) from HIV-1
   7543..7668    +  misc_feature   HIV-1 Ψ: packaging signal of human immunodeficiency virus type 1
   7652..8015    +  CDS            HIV-1 gag (fragment): gag protein from human immunodeficiency virus 1; gag
   8161..8394    +  misc_feature   RRE: The Rev response element (RRE) of HIV-1 allows for Rev-dependent mRNA export from the nucleus to the cytoplasm.
   8771..8871    +  CDS            Rev (fragment): human immunodeficiency virus 1 (HIV-1) Rev protein; rev; enhances nuclear export of unspliced and incompletely spliced viral mRNAs
   8921..5       +  promoter       U6 promoter (fragment) (across the origin): RNA polymerase III promoter for human U6 snRNA
   9095..130     +  enhancer       CMV enhancer (fragment) (across the origin): human cytomegalovirus immediate early enhancer; contains an 18-bp deletion relative to the standard CMV enhancer
