[The description below was written by a language model from this plasmid's Addgene catalogue record and pLannotate feature annotations shown in this document.]
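Description:
pLJM1-zeo-ORF29 is a lentiviral transfer vector built on the pLJM1 backbone for expressing ORF29 of Kaposi's sarcoma-associated herpesvirus (HHV-8) in mammalian cells. The roughly 9.1 kb plasmid is propagated in E. coli through a high-copy ColE1/pUC-type origin with ampicillin selection (AmpR). It also carries an f1 origin, an SV40 origin, and remnants of lac and phage promoter elements from the cloning backbone. The viral framework is of the third-generation, self-inactivating type. An RSV promoter fused to a truncated HIV-1 5' LTR drives genomic RNA production in packaging cells, followed by the Ψ packaging signal with a partial gag sequence and the Rev response element for Rev-dependent nuclear export. At the other end, a ΔU3 3' LTR disables LTR promoter activity after integration. A cPPT/CTS element is also present, here annotated downstream of the ORF29 coding sequence.

The payload is the approximately 2.06 kb ORF29 open reading frame, also called TRM3, placed under a CMV enhancer/promoter; no epitope tag is annotated or recorded. TRM3 is the terminase subunit of the herpesviral DNA packaging motor. It assembles with TRM1 and TRM2 and contributes an RNase H-like nuclease activity that cleaves concatemeric viral DNA into unit-length genomes during encapsidation. A second internal cassette places the Sh ble gene (BleoR) under the human PGK promoter, so transduced cells can be selected with Zeocin. A short U6 promoter fragment upstream of the CMV enhancer appears to be a backbone remnant. The construct is intended for producing lentivirus to establish cells that stably express ORF29. The associated study concerns the role of the viral packaging motor in KSHV gene expression late in infection.
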