Addgene plasmid #200028: pLJM1-zeo-ORF29
Purpose: Lentiviral vector for expression of KSHV ORF29
Depositing lab: Britt Glaunsinger. Depositing organization: University of California, Berkeley. Publication: The viral packaging motor potentiates Kaposi's sarcoma-associated herpesvirus gene expression late in infection. McCollum CO, Didychuk AL, Liu D, Murray-Nerger LA, Cristea IM, Glaunsinger BA. PLoS Pathog. 2023 Apr 17;19(4):e1011163. doi: 10.1371/journal.ppat.1011163. eCollection 2023 Apr. PubMed 37068108.
Backbone
  Vector backbone: pLJM1
  Backbone size w/o insert (bp): 7054
  Total vector size (bp): 9099
  Vector type: Lentiviral
  Selectable markers: Zeocin
Growth in bacteria
  Bacterial resistance: Ampicillin, 100 μg/mL
  Growth temperature: 37°C
  Growth strain: NEB Stable
  Copy number: High Copy
Gene/Insert
  Gene/Insert name: ORF29 (alt name: TRM3)
  Species: Kaposi's Sarcoma Associated Herpesvirus (HHV-8)
  Insert size (bp): 2064
  Promoter: CMV
  Cloning method: Ligation Independent Cloning
  Sequencing primers: 5′ CGCAAATGGGCGGTAGGCGTG; 3′ ggatctctgctgtccctgtaataaacc
Terms and licenses: Academic/Nonprofit Terms; Industry Terms: Not Available to Industry
Depositor comments: Please visit https://doi.org/10.1101/2023.01.29.526158 for bioRxiv preprint.
How to cite: pLJM1-zeo-ORF29 was a gift from Britt Glaunsinger (Addgene plasmid # 200028 ; http://n2t.net/addgene:200028 ; RRID:Addgene_200028)
